Addgene plasmid #188925: pBS-SKII-3XHA-eDHFR-Phleomycin
Purpose: Integration cassette to create C-terminal fusions for fluorescent tagging
Depositing lab: Stephen Buratowski. Depositing organization: Harvard Medical School. Publication: A set of Saccharomyces cerevisiae integration vectors for fluorescent dye labeling of proteins. Baek I, Le SN, Jeon J, Chun Y, Reed C, Buratowski S. G3 (Bethesda). 2022 Aug 9. pii: 6659097. doi: 10.1093/g3journal/jkac201. PubMed 35944214.
Backbone
  Vector backbone: pBlueScript II SK (+)
  Vector type: Yeast Expression
  Selectable markers: Phleomycin/Bleomycin
Growth in bacteria
  Bacterial resistance: Ampicillin, 100 μg/mL
  Growth temperature: 37°C
  Growth strain: DH5alpha
  Copy number: High Copy
Gene/Insert
  Gene/Insert name: 3XHA-eDHFR-Phleomycin
  Species: Synthetic
  Cloning method: Gibson Cloning
Terms and licenses: Academic/Nonprofit Terms; Industry Terms: Not Available to Industry
How to cite: pBS-SKII-3XHA-eDHFR-Phleomycin was a gift from Stephen Buratowski (Addgene plasmid # 188925 ; http://n2t.net/addgene:188925 ; RRID:Addgene_188925)
