[The description below was written by a language model from this plasmid's Addgene catalogue record and pLannotate feature annotations shown in this document.]
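Description:
pBS-SKII-3XHA-eDHFR-Phleomycin is a 4,584 nt yeast tagging template built on the pBluescript II SK(+) backbone. It serves as a source of an integration cassette for making C-terminal protein fusions in Saccharomyces cerevisiae. In E. coli it is maintained at high copy through the ColE1/pUC-type origin and selected with ampicillin via the AmpR β-lactamase gene and its promoter. The usual pBluescript elements remain around the insert: an f1 phage origin, T7 and T3 promoters, the lac promoter/operator region, and fragments of lacZα and the multiple cloning site, which the Gibson-assembled insert interrupts. No yeast origin of replication or centromere is annotated, consistent with a cassette that is meant to integrate into the genome rather than replicate as an episome.

The insert begins with a promoterless tag module, three tandem HA epitopes followed by the E. coli folA coding sequence (eDHFR, dihydrofolate reductase). The module lacks its own promoter because it is intended to be joined in frame to the 3′ end of a target gene, so the fusion is expressed from that gene's native promoter. No terminator is annotated between folA and the downstream marker. That marker is a self-contained unit in which the Ashbya gossypii TEF promoter and TEF terminator flank the ble gene, whose product binds bleomycin-family antibiotics and allows selection of yeast integrants on phleomycin.

The HA tag permits immunodetection of the fusion. The eDHFR domain is a ligand-binding tag, generally labeled with trimethoprim-conjugated dyes, which fits the recorded purpose of fluorescent tagging. The record does not describe how the cassette is amplified or targeted to a locus.
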