Features (pLannotate 1.2.2; 18 found; start..end, strand, type, name):
     30..458     -  rep_origin     f1 ori (sequence partly withheld): f1 bacteriophage origin of replication; arrow indicates direction of (+) strand synthesis
    463..618     -  CDS            lacZα (fragment): LacZα fragment of β-galactosidase; lacZ fragment
    626..644     +  promoter       T7 promoter: promoter for bacteriophage T7 RNA polymerase
    653..701     -  misc_feature   MCS (fragment): pBluescript multiple cloning site
    735..824     +  CDS            3xHA: three tandem HA epitope tags
    855..1331    +  CDS            folA: DYR_ECOLI - Also known as tmrA. Experimental evidence at protein level: Swiss-Prot protein existence level 1. Key enzyme in folate metabolism. Catalyzes an essential reaction for de novo glycine and purine synthesis, and for DNA precursor synthesis. From Escherichia coli (strain K12).
   1389..1732    +  promoter       TEF promoter: Ashbya gossypii TEF promoter
   1739..2116    +  CDS            ble: BLE_KLEPN - Experimental evidence at protein level: Swiss-Prot protein existence level 1. Binding protein with a strong affinity to the bleomycin family of antibiotics. Binds to CL990; an antimitotic-antibiotic compound. From Klebsiella pneumoniae.
   2125..2322    +  terminator     TEF terminator: Ashbya gossypii TEF terminator
   2346..2383    -  misc_feature   MCS (fragment): pBluescript multiple cloning site
   2396..2414    -  promoter       T3 promoter: promoter for bacteriophage T3 RNA polymerase
   2459..2475    -  protein_bind   lac operator: The lac repressor binds to the lac operator to inhibit transcription in E. coli. This inhibition can be relieved by adding lactose or isopropyl-β-D-thiogalactopyranoside (IPTG). lac repressor encoded by lacI
   2483..2513    -  promoter       lac promoter: promoter for the E. coli lac operon
   2528..2549    -  protein_bind   CAP binding site: CAP binding activates transcription in the presence of cAMP. E. coli catabolite activator protein
   2562..2654    -  CDS            lacI (fragment): lac repressor; lacI; The lac repressor binds to the lac operator to inhibit transcription in E. coli. This inhibition can be relieved by adding lactose or isopropyl-β-D-thiogalactopyranoside (IPTG).
   2837..3425    -  rep_origin     ori: high-copy-number ColE1/pMB1/pBR322/pUC origin of replication
   3596..4456    -  CDS            AmpR: β-lactamase; bla; confers resistance to ampicillin, carbenicillin, and related antibiotics
   4457..4561    -  promoter       AmpR promoter: bla
>Addgene plasmid #188925 | pBS-SKII-3XHA-eDHFR-Phleomycin | addgene full sequence | sequence record 371324 | Addgene NGS Result
CTAAATTGTAAGCGTTAATATTTTGTTAAAATTCGCGTTAAATTTTTGTTAAATCAGCTCATTTTTTAAC
CAATAGGCCGAAATCGGCAAAATCCCTTATAAATCAAAAGAATAGACCGAGATAGGGT
[37 nt withheld, positions 129-165]
AAAGAACGTGGACTCCAACGTCAAAGG
[49 nt withheld, positions 193-241]
T
[91 nt withheld, positions 243-333]
G
[124 nt withheld, positions 335-458]
CCCATTCGCCATTCAGGCTGCGCAACTGTTGGGAAGGGCGATCGGTGCGGGCCTCTTCGCTATTACGCCA
GCTGGCGAAAGGGGGATGTGCTGCAAGGCGATTAAGTTGGGTAACGCCAGGGTTTTCCCAGTCACGACGT
TGTAAAACGACGGCCAGTGAGCGCGCGTAATACGACTCACTATAGGGCGAATTGGGTACCGGGCCCCCCC
TCGAGGTCGACGGTATCGATAAGCTTGATATCGGGTCGACGGATCCCCGGGTTAATTAACATCTTTTACC
CATACGATGTTCCTGACTATGCGGGCTATCCCTATGACGTCCCGGACTATGCAGGATCCTATCCATATGA
CGTTCCAGATTACGCTGCTCAGTGCGGTTCAGGTGGATCTGGTTCTATGATCAGTCTGATTGCGGCGTTA
GCGGTAGATCGCGTTATCGGCATGGAAAACGCCATGCCGTGGAACCTGCCTGCCGATCTCGCCTGGTTTA
AACGCAACACCTTAAATAAACCCGTGATTATGGGCCGCCATACCTGGGAATCAATCGGTCGTCCGTTGCC
GGGACGCAAAAATATTATCCTCAGCAGTCAACCGGGTACGGACGATCGCGTAACGTGGGTGAAGTCGGTG
GATGAAGCCATCGCGGCGTGTGGTGACGTACCAGAAATCATGGTGATTGGCGGCGGTCGCGTTTATGAAC
AGTTCTTGCCAAAAGCGCAAAAACTGTATCTGACGCATATCGACGCAGAAGTGGAAGGCGACACCCATTT
CCCGGATTACGAGCCGGATGACTGGGAATCGGTATTCAGCGAATTCCACGATGCTGATGCGCAGAACTCT
CACAGCTATTGCTTTGAGATTCTGGAGCGGCGGTAATATATAACTGTCTAGAAATAAAGAGTATCATCTT
TCAAAGGTCACCCGGCCAGCGACATGGAGGCCCAGAATACCCTCCTTGACAGTCTTGACGTGCGCAGCTC
AGGGGCATGATGTGACTGTCGCCCGTACATTTAGCCCATACATCCCCATGTATAATCATTTGCATCCATA
CATTTTGATGGCCGCACGGCGCGAAGCAAAAATTACGGCTCCTCGCTGCAGACCTGCGAGCAGGGAAACG
CTCCCCTCACAGACGCGTTGAATTGTCCCCACGCCGCGCCCCTGTAGAGAAATATAAAAGGTTAGGATTT
GCCACTGAGGTTCTTCTTTCATATACTTCCTTTTAAAATCTTGCTAGGATACAGTTCTCACATCACATCC
GAACATAAACAACCATGGGTATGACCGACCAAGCGACGCCCAACCTGCCATCACGAGATTTCGATCCCAC
CGCCGCCTTCTATGAAAGGTTGGGCTTCGGAATCGTTTTCCGGGACGCCGGCTGGATGATCCTCCAGCGC
GGGGATCTCATGCTGGAGTTCTTCGCCCACCCCGGGCTCGATCCCCTCGCGAGTTGGTTCAGCTGCTGCC
TGAGGCTGGACGACCTCGCGGAGTTCTACCGGCAGTGCAAATCCGTCGGCATCCAGGAAACCAGCAGCGG
CTATCCGCGCATCCATGCCCCCGAACTGCAGGAGTGGGGAGGCACGATGGCCGCTTTGGTCGACCCGGAC
GGGACGCTCCTGCGCCTGATACAGAACGAATTGCTTGCAGGCATCTCATGATCAGTACTGACAATAAAAA
GATTCTTGTTTTCAAGAACTTGTCATTTGTATAGTTTTTTTATATTGTAGTTGTTCTATTTTAATCAAAT
GTTAGCGTGATTTATATTTTTTTTCGCCTCGACATCATCTGCCCAGATGCGAAGTTAAGTGCGCAGAAAG
TAATATCATGCGTCAATCGTATGTGAATGCTGGTCGCTATACTGCTGTCGATTCGATACTAACGCCGCCA
CTAGTTCTAGAGCGGCCGCCACCGCGGTGGAGCTCCAGCTTTTGTTCCCTTTAGTGAGGGTTAATTGCGC
GCTTGGCGTAATCATGGTCATAGCTGTTTCCTGTGTGAAATTGTTATCCGCTCACAATTCCACACAACAT
ACGAGCCGGAAGCATAAAGTGTAAAGCCTGGGGTGCCTAATGAGTGAGCTAACTCACATTAATTGCGTTG
CGCTCACTGCCCGCTTTCCAGTCGGGAAACCTGTCGTGCCAGCTGCATTAATGAATCGGCCAACGCGCGG
GGAGAGGCGGTTTGCGTATTGGGCGCTCTTCCGCTTCCTCGCTCACTGACTCGCTGCGCTCGGTCGTTCG
GCTGCGGCGAGCGGTATCAGCTCACTCAAAGGCGGTAATACGGTTATCCACAGAATCAGGGGATAACGCA
GGAAAGAACATGTGAGCAAAAGGCCAGCAAAAGGCCAGGAACCGTAAAAAGGCCGCGTTGCTGGCGTTTT
TCCATAGGCTCCGCCCCCCTGACGAGCATCACAAAAATCGACGCTCAAGTCAGAGGTGGCGAAACCCGAC
AGGACTATAAAGATACCAGGCGTTTCCCCCTGGAAGCTCCCTCGTGCGCTCTCCTGTTCCGACCCTGCCG
CTTACCGGATACCTGTCCGCCTTTCTCCCTTCGGGAAGCGTGGCGCTTTCTCATAGCTCACGCTGTAGGT
ATCTCAGTTCGGTGTAGGTCGTTCGCTCCAAGCTGGGCTGTGTGCACGAACCCCCCGTTCAGCCCGACCG
CTGCGCCTTATCCGGTAACTATCGTCTTGAGTCCAACCCGGTAAGACACGACTTATCGCCACTGGCAGCA
GCCACTGGTAACAGGATTAGCAGAGCGAGGTATGTAGGCGGTGCTACAGAGTTCTTGAAGTGGTGGCCTA
ACTACGGCTACACTAGAAGAACAGTATTTGGTATCTGCGCTCTGCTGAAGCCAGTTACCTTCGGAAAAAG
AGTTGGTAGCTCTTGATCCGGCAAACAAACCACCGCTGGTAGCGGTGGTTTTTTTGTTTGCAAGCAGCAG
ATTACGCGCAGAAAAAAAGGATCTCAAGAAGATCCTTTGATCTTTTCTACGGGGTCTGACGCTCAGTGGA
ACGAAAACTCACGTTAAGGGATTTTGGTCATGAGATTATCAAAAAGGATCTTCACCTAGATCCTTTTAAA
TTAAAAATGAAGTTTTAAATCAATCTAAAGTATATATGAGTAAACTTGGTCTGACAGTTACCAATGCTTA
ATCAGTGAGGCACCTATCTCAGCGATCTGTCTATTTCGTTCATCCATAGTTGCCTGACTCCCCGTCGTGT
AGATAACTACGATACGGGAGGGCTTACCATCTGGCCCCAGTGCTGCAATGATACCGCGAGACCCACGCTC
ACCGGCTCCAGATTTATCAGCAATAAACCAGCCAGCCGGAAGGGCCGAGCGCAGAAGTGGTCCTGCAACT
TTATCCGCCTCCATCCAGTCTATTAATTGTTGCCGGGAAGCTAGAGTAAGTAGTTCGCCAGTTAATAGTT
TGCGCAACGTTGTTGCCATTGCTACAGGCATCGTGGTGTCACGCTCGTCGTTTGGTATGGCTTCATTCAG
CTCCGGTTCCCAACGATCAAGGCGAGTTACATGATCCCCCATGTTGTGCAAAAAAGCGGTTAGCTCCTTC
GGTCCTCCGATCGTTGTCAGAAGTAAGTTGGCCGCAGTGTTATCACTCATGGTTATGGCAGCACTGCATA
ATTCTCTTACTGTCATGCCATCCGTAAGATGCTTTTCTGTGACTGGTGAGTACTCAACCAAGTCATTCTG
AGAATAGTGTATGCGGCGACCGAGTTGCTCTTGCCCGGCGTCAATACGGGATAATACCGCGCCACATAGC
AGAACTTTAAAAGTGCTCATCATTGGAAAACGTTCTTCGGGGCGAAAACTCTCAAGGATCTTACCGCTGT
TGAGATCCAGTTCGATGTAACCCACTCGTGCACCCAACTGATCTTCAGCATCTTTTACTTTCACCAGCGT
TTCTGGGTGAGCAAAAACAGGAAGGCAAAATGCCGCAAAAAAGGGAATAAGGGCGACACGGAAATGTTGA
ATACTCATACTCTTCCTTTTTCAATATTATTGAAGCATTTATCAGGGTTATTGTCTCATGAGCGGATACA
TATTTGAATGTATTTAGAAAAATAAACAAATAGGGGTTCCGCGCACATTTCCCCGAAAAGTGCCAC
